>Addgene plasmid #176787 | pEE030 | addgene full sequence | sequence record 349240 | Addgene NGS Result
GGGCGCCAGGGTGGTTTTTCTTTTCACCAGTGAGACGGGCAACAGCTGATTGCCCTTCACCGCCTGGCCC
TGAGAGAGTTGCAGCAAGCGGTCCACGCTGGTTTGCCCCAGCAGGCGAAAATCCTGTTTGATGGTGGTTA
ACGGCGGGATATAACATGAGCTGTCTTCGGTATCGTCGTATCCCACTACCGAGATATCCGCACCAACGCG
CAGCCCGGACTCGGTAATGGCGCGCATTGCGCCCAGCGCCATCTGATCGTTGGCAACCAGCATCGCAGTG
GGAACGATGCCCTCATTCAGCATTTGCATGGTTTGTTGAAAACCGGACATGGCACTCCAGTCGCCTTCCC
GTTCCGCTATCGGCTGAATTTGATTGCGAGTGAGATATTTATGCCAGCCAGCCAGACGCAGACGCGCCGA
GACAGAACTTAATGGGCCCGCTAACAGCGCGATTTGCTGGTGACCCAATGCGACCAGATGCTCCACGCCC
AGTCGCGTACCGTCTTCATGGGAGAAAATAATACTGTTGATGGGTGTCTGGTCAGAGACATCAAGAAATA
ACGCCGGAACATTAGTGCAGGCAGCTTCCACAGCAATGGCATCCTGGTCATCCAGCGGATAGTTAATGAT
CAGCCCACTGACGCGTTGCGCGAGAAGATTGTGCACCGCCGCTTTACAGGCTTCGACGCCGCTTCGTTCT
ACCATCGACACCACCACGCTGGCACCCAGTTGATCGGCGCGAGATTTAATCGCCGCGACAATTTGCGACG
GCGCGTGCAGGGCCAGACTGGAGGTGGCAACGCCAATCAGCAACGACTGTTTGCCCGCCAGTTGTTGTGC
CACGCGGTTGGGAATGTAATTCAGCTCCGCCATCGCCGCTTCCACTTTTTCCCGCGTTTTCGCAGAAACG
TGGCTGGCCTGGTTCACCACGCGGGAAACGGTCTGATAAGAGACACCGGCATACTCTGCGACATCGTATA
ACGTTACTGGTTTCACATTCACCACCCTGAATTGACTCTCTTCCGGGCGCTATCATGCCATACCGCGAAA
GGTTTTGCGCCATTCGATGGTGTCCGGGATCTCGACGCTCTCCCTTATGCGACTCCTGCATTAGGAAGCA
GCCCAGTAGTAGGTTGAGGCCGTTGAGCACCGCCGCCGCAAGGAATGGTGCATGCAAGGAGATGGCGCCC
AACAGTCCCCCGGCCACGGGGCCTGCCACCATACCCACGCCGAAACAAGCGCTCATGAGCCCGAAGTGGC
GAGCCCGATCTTCCCCATCGGTGATGTCGGCGATATAGGCGCCAGCAACCGCACCTGTGGCGCCGGTGAT
GCCGGCCACGATGCGTCCGGCGTAGAGGATCGAGATCTCGATCCCGCGAAATTAATACGACTCACTATAG
GGGAATTGTGAGCGGATAACAATTCCCCTCTAGAAATAATTTTGTTTAACTTTAAGAAGGAGATATACAT
ATGCAAACCGTGACCAGCATGCTGAAAGACCTGGACGCGGTAATTACTCAGGTTTCAGAAAAATTTCCGC
AGATTGACAACAAGCGCGTCTGTCTGATCGGTCACTCTCAGGGTGCGTACGTATCCTTCCTGCATGCGAC
CAAAGATGAACGTATTAAATGCCTGGTCTCCTGGATGGGTCGTCTGTCGGACCTGAAAGAATTTTGGTCT
AAGCTGTGGTTCGACGAGATCGAACGCAAAGGCTATATCTACGAGTGGGATTACAAAATCACCAAGAAAT
ATGTGCGTGATAGCCTGAAATACAATCTGTCAAAAGCTGCATGGCGTATCAAAGTGCCGACCCTGCTGAT
TTATGGTGAACTGGACGATATCGTGCCACCTTCTGAAGGTATGAAATTCTACCGCAACATCAAATCTCCG
AAAAAAATCGTTATTGTAAAGGATCTGAACCACACCTTCTCTGGTGAAAAAGCCAAAAAATCCGTTATCC
GCATCACTCTGAAATGGCTGTCTAAATGGCTCAAGCGCCTGGACCTCGAGCACCACCACCACCACCACTG
AGATCCGGCTGCTAACAAAGCCCGAAAGGAAGCTGAGTTGGCTGCTGCCACCGCTGAGCAATAACTAGCA
TAACCCCTTGGGGCCTCTAAACGGGTCTTGAGGGGTTTTTTGCTGAAAGGAGGAACTATATCCGGATTGG
CGAATGGG
[124 nt withheld, positions 2179-2302]
C
[91 nt withheld, positions 2304-2394]
A
[49 nt withheld, positions 2396-2444]
CCTTTGACGTTGGAGTCCACGTTCTTT
[37 nt withheld, positions 2472-2508]
ACCCTATCTCGGTCTATTCTTTTGATTTATAAGGGATTTTGCCGATTTCGGCCTATTGGTTAAAAAATGA
GCTGATTTAACAAAAATTTAACGCGAATTTTAACAAAATATTAACGCTTACAATTTAGGTGGCACTTTTC
GGGGAAATGTGCGCGGAACCCCTATTTGTTTATTTTTCTAAATACATTCAAATATGTATCCGCTCATGAG
ACAATAACCCTGATAAATGCTTCAATAATATTGAAAAAGGAAGAGTATGAGTATTCAACATTTCCGTGTC
GCCCTTATTCCCTTTTTTGCGGCATTTTGCCTTCCTGTTTTTGCTCACCCAGAAACGCTGGTGAAAGTAA
AAGATGCTGAAGATCAGTTGGGTGCACGAGTGGGTTACATCGAACTGGATCTCAACAGCGGTAAGATCCT
TGAGAGTTTTCGCCCCGAAGAACGTTTTCCAATGATGAGCACTTTTAAAGTTCTGCTATGTGGCGCGGTA
TTATCCCGTATTGACGCCGGGCAAGAGCAACTCGGTCGCCGCATACACTATTCTCAGAATGACTTGGTTG
AGTACTCACCAGTCACAGAAAAGCATCTTACGGATGGCATGACAGTAAGAGAATTATGCAGTGCTGCCAT
AACCATGAGTGATAACACTGCGGCCAACTTACTTCTGACAACGATCGGAGGACCGAAGGAGCTAACCGCT
TTTTTGCACAACATGGGGGATCATGTAACTCGCCTTGATCGTTGGGAACCGGAGCTGAATGAAGCCATAC
CAAACGACGAGCGTGACACCACGATGCCTGCAGCAATGGCAACAACGTTGCGCAAACTATTAACTGGCGA
ACTACTTACTCTAGCTTCCCGGCAACAATTAATAGACTGGATGGAGGCGGATAAAGTTGCAGGACCACTT
CTGCGCTCGGCCCTTCCGGCTGGCTGGTTTATTGCTGATAAATCTGGAGCCGGTGAGCGTGGGTCTCGCG
GTATCATTGCAGCACTGGGGCCAGATGGTAAGCCCTCCCGTATCGTAGTTATCTACACGACGGGGAGTCA
GGCAACTATGGATGAACGAAATAGACAGATCGCTGAGATAGGTGCCTCACTGATTAAGCATTGGTAACTG
TCAGACCAAGTTTACTCATATATACTTTAGATTGATTTAAAACTTCATTTTTAATTTAAAAGGATCTAGG
TGAAGATCCTTTTTGATAATCTCATGACCAAAATCCCTTAACGTGAGTTTTCGTTCCACTGAGCGTCAGA
CCCCGTAGAAAAGATCAAAGGATCTTCTTGAGATCCTTTTTTTCTGCGCGTAATCTGCTGCTTGCAAACA
AAAAAACCACCGCTACCAGCGGTGGTTTGTTTGCCGGATCAAGAGCTACCAACTCTTTTTCCGAAGGTAA
CTGGCTTCAGCAGAGCGCAGATACCAAATACTGTCCTTCTAGTGTAGCCGTAGTTAGGCCACCACTTCAA
GAACTCTGTAGCACCGCCTACATACCTCGCTCTGCTAATCCTGTTACCAGTGGCTGCTGCCAGTGGCGAT
AAGTCGTGTCTTACCGGGTTGGACTCAAGACGATAGTTACCGGATAAGGCGCAGCGGTCGGGCTGAACGG
GGGGTTCGTGCACACAGCCCAGCTTGGAGCGAACGACCTACACCGAACTGAGATACCTACAGCGTGAGCT
ATGAGAAAGCGCCACGCTTCCCGAAGGGAGAAAGGCGGACAGGTATCCGGTAAGCGGCAGGGTCGGAACA
GGAGAGCGCACGAGGGAGCTTCCAGGGGGAAACGCCTGGTATCTTTATAGTCCTGTCGGGTTTCGCCACC
TCTGACTTGAGCGTCGATTTTTGTGATGCTCGTCAGGGGGGCGGAGCCTATGGAAAAACGCCAGCAACGC
GGCCTTTTTACGGTTCCTGGCCTTTTGCTGGCCTTTTGCTCACATGTTCTTTCCTGCGTTATCCCCTGAT
TCTGTGGATAACCGTATTACCGCCTTTGAGTGAGCTGATACCGCTCGCCGCAGCCGAACGACCGAGCGCA
GCGAGTCAGTGAGCGAGGAAGCGGAAGAGCGCCTGATGCGGTATTTTCTCCTTACGCATCTGTGCGGTAT
TTCACACCGCAATGGTGCACTCTCAGTACAATCTGCTCTGATGCCGCATAGTTAAGCCAGTATACACTCC
GCTATCGCTACGTGACTGGGTCATGGCTGCGCCCCGACACCCGCCAACACCCGCTGACGCGCCCTGACGG
GCTTGTCTGCTCCCGGCATCCGCTTACAGACAAGCTGTGACCGTCTCCGGGAGCTGCATGTGTCAGAGGT
TTTCACCGTCATCACCGAAACGCGCGAGGCAGCTGCGGTAAAGCTCATCAGCGTGGTCGTGAAGCGATTC
ACAGATGTCTGCCTGTTCATCCGCGTCCAGCTCGTTGAGTTTCTCCAGAAGCGTTAATGTCTGGCTTCTG
ATAAAGCGGGCCATGTTAAGGGCGGTTTTTTCCTGTTTGGTCACTGATGCCTCCGTGTAAGGGGGATTTC
TGTTCATGGGGGTAATGATACCGATGAAACGAGAGAGGATGCTCACGATACGGGTTACTGATGATGAACA
TGCCCGGTTACTGGAACGTTGTGAGGGTAAACAACTGGCGGTATGGATGCGGCGGGACCAGAGAAAAATC
ACTCAGGGTCAATGCCAGCGCTTCGTTAATACAGATGTAGGTGTTCCACAGGGTAGCCAGCAGCATCCTG
CGATGCAGATCCGGAACATAATGGTGCAGGGCGCTGACTTCCGCGTTTCCAGACTTTACGAAACACGGAA
ACCGAAGACCATTCATGTTGTTGCTCAGGTCGCAGACGTTTTGCAGCAGCAGTCGCTTCACGTTCGCTCG
CGTATCGGTGATTCATTCTGCTAACCAGTAAGGCAACCCCGCCAGCCTAGCCGGGTCCTCAACGACAGGA
GCACGATCATGCGCACCCGTGGGGCCGCCATGCCGGCGATAATGGCCTGCTTCTCGCCGAAACGTTTGGT
GGCGGGACCAGTGACGAAGGCTTGAGCGAGGGCGTGCAAGATTCCGAATACCGCAAGCGACAGGCCGATC
ATCGTCGCGCTCCAGCGAAAGCGGTCCTCGCCGAAAATGACCCAGAGCGCTGCCGGCACCTGTCCTACGA
GTTGCATGATAAAGAAGACAGTCATAAGTGCGGCGACGATAGTCATGCCCCGCGCCCACCGGAAGGAGCT
GACTGGGTTGAAGGCTCTCAAGGGCATCGGTCGAGATCCCGGTGCCTAATGAGTGAGCTAACTTACATTA
ATTGCGTTGCGCTCACTGCCCGCTTTCCAGTCGGGAAACCTGTCGTGCCAGCTGCATTAATGAATCGGCC
AACGCGCGGGGAGAGGCGGTTTGCGTATT
Features (pLannotate 1.2.2; 18 found; start..end, strand, type, name):
    997..1074    -  promoter       lacI promoter: lacI
   1082..1361    -  CDS            TcR (fragment): tetracycline efflux protein; tet; confers resistance to tetracycline
   1383..1401    +  promoter       T7 promoter: promoter for bacteriophage T7 RNA polymerase
   1402..1426    +  protein_bind   lac operator: The lac repressor binds to the lac operator to inhibit transcription in E. coli. This inhibition can be relieved by adding lactose or isopropyl-β-D-thiogalactopyranoside (IPTG). lac repressor encoded by lacI
   1441..1463    +  RBS            RBS: efficient ribosome binding site from bacteriophage T7 gene 10 (Olins and Rangwala, 1989)
   2011..2028    +  CDS            9xHis (fragment): 9xHis affinity tag
   2038..2087    +  CDS            SET1 (fragment): solubility-enhancement tag derived from T7 phage gene 10B
   2095..2142    +  terminator     T7 terminator: transcription terminator for bacteriophage T7 RNA polymerase
   2179..2607    +  rep_origin     f1 ori (sequence partly withheld): f1 bacteriophage origin of replication; arrow indicates direction of (+) strand synthesis
   2660..2764    +  promoter       AmpR promoter: bla
   2765..3625    +  CDS            AmpR: β-lactamase; bla; confers resistance to ampicillin, carbenicillin, and related antibiotics
   3796..4384    +  rep_origin     ori: high-copy-number ColE1/pMB1/pBR322/pUC origin of replication
   4570..4709    -  misc_feature   bom: basis of mobility region from pBR322
   4811..5002    -  CDS            rop: Rop protein, which maintains plasmids at low copy number; rop
   5019..5399    +  CDS            YPB1_ECOLX: Protein predicted: Swiss-Prot protein existence level 4. From Escherichia coli.
   5471..5762    -  CDS            TcR (fragment): tetracycline efflux protein; tet; confers resistance to tetracycline
   5777..5798    -  protein_bind   CAP binding site: CAP binding activates transcription in the presence of cAMP. E. coli catabolite activator protein
   5811..996     -  CDS            lacI (across the origin): lac repressor; lacI; The lac repressor binds to the lac operator to inhibit transcription in E. coli. This inhibition can be relieved by adding lactose or isopropyl-β-D-thiogalactopyranoside (IPTG).
