[The description below was written by a language model from this plasmid's Addgene catalogue record and pLannotate feature annotations shown in this document.]
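Description:
pEE030 is a bacterial expression plasmid built on the pET21b(+) backbone and carrying a codon-optimized gene for a putative thermophilic poly(ethylene terephthalate) (PET) hydrolase. The insert, designated 307, is a 531 bp coding sequence identified from an environmental (metagenomic) sample rather than a named organism, and was cloned between the NdeI and XhoI sites. The sequenced plasmid is 5,897 nt. It replicates in E. coli from a ColE1/pMB1-type origin and is selected with ampicillin through the β-lactamase gene. The backbone also contains the bom region and rop gene inherited from pBR322, an f1 origin that allows single-stranded DNA production, and short non-functional tetracycline-resistance gene remnants. The catalogue lists the plasmid as high copy, although the annotated rop gene is normally associated with reduced copy number.

Expression follows the standard pET arrangement. A T7 promoter immediately followed by a lac operator drives transcription, and a T7 gene 10 ribosome binding site supports translation initiation. The open reading frame runs into a backbone-encoded C-terminal 6xHis tag (annotated by the software as a fragment of a longer His tag) and is followed by the T7 terminator. The plasmid's own lacI gene supplies repressor, so that transcription stays low until induction with IPTG in a host that provides T7 RNA polymerase. The insert itself is not annotated in the feature table, but it corresponds to the unlabelled gap between the ribosome binding site and the His tag. The construct is intended for recombinant production and His-tag affinity purification of the candidate enzyme, as part of a survey of naturally occurring thermotolerant PET hydrolase scaffolds.
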