Addgene plasmid #176787: pEE030
Purpose: Encodes codon optimized putative thermophilic PET hydrolase enzyme for bacterial expression
Depositing lab: Gregg Beckham. Depositing organization: National Laboratory of the Rockies (NLR). Publication: Sourcing thermotolerant poly(ethylene terephthalate) hydrolase scaffolds from natural diversity. Erickson E, Gado JE, Avilan L, Bratti F, Brizendine RK, Cox PA, Gill R, Graham R, Kim DJ, Konig G, Michener WE, Poudel S, Ramirez KJ, Shakespeare TJ, Zahn M, Boyd ES, Payne CM, DuBois JL, Pickford AR, Beckham GT, McGeehan JE. Nat Commun. 2022 Dec 21;13(1):7850. doi: 10.1038/s41467-022-35237-x. PubMed 36543766.
Backbone
  Vector backbone: pET21b(+)
  Backbone manufacturer: EMD Biosciences
  Backbone size w/o insert (bp): 5366
  Vector type: Bacterial Expression
Growth in bacteria
  Bacterial resistance: Ampicillin, 100 μg/mL
  Growth temperature: 37°C
  Growth strain: DH5alpha
  Copy number: High Copy
Gene/Insert
  Gene/Insert name: 307 (alt name: Environmental sample JGI20132J14458_10325381)
  Species: Environmental sample
  Insert size (bp): 531
  Promoter: T7
  Tag / fusion protein: 6xHis (C terminal on backbone)
  Cloning method: Restriction Enzyme; 5′ cloning site NdeI (unknown if destroyed); 3′ cloning site XhoI (unknown if destroyed)
  Sequencing primers: 5′ T7 For; 3′ T7 Rev
Terms and licenses: Academic/Nonprofit Terms; Industry Terms: Not Available to Industry
Depositor comments: Accession Number JGI20132J14458_10325381
How to cite: pEE030 was a gift from Gregg Beckham (Addgene plasmid # 176787 ; http://n2t.net/addgene:176787 ; RRID:Addgene_176787)
