>Addgene plasmid #176787 | pEE030 | depositor partial sequence | sequence record 342629 | Insert (including NdeI and XhoI sites)
CATATGCAAACCGTGACCAGCATGCTGAAAGACCTGGACGCGGTAATTACTCAGGTTTCAGAAAAATTTC
CGCAGATTGACAACAAGCGCGTCTGTCTGATCGGTCACTCTCAGGGTGCGTACGTATCCTTCCTGCATGC
GACCAAAGATGAACGTATTAAATGCCTGGTCTCCTGGATGGGTCGTCTGTCGGACCTGAAAGAATTTTGG
TCTAAGCTGTGGTTCGACGAGATCGAACGCAAAGGCTATATCTACGAGTGGGATTACAAAATCACCAAGA
AATATGTGCGTGATAGCCTGAAATACAATCTGTCAAAAGCTGCATGGCGTATCAAAGTGCCGACCCTGCT
GATTTATGGTGAACTGGACGATATCGTGCCACCTTCTGAAGGTATGAAATTCTACCGCAACATCAAATCT
CCGAAAAAAATCGTTATTGTAAAGGATCTGAACCACACCTTCTCTGGTGAAAAAGCCAAAAAATCCGTTA
TCCGCATCACTCTGAAATGGCTGTCTAAATGGCTCAAGCGCCTGGACCTCGAG
